Addgene plasmid #109583: p3E-CDC42
Purpose: Multisite gateway vector for 3' tagging with CDC42
Depositing lab: Rob Parton. Depositing organization: University of Queensland, Institute for Molecular Bioscience. Publication: In vivo cell biological screening identifies an endocytic capture mechanism for T-tubule formation. Hall TE, Martel N, Ariotti N, Xiong Z, Lo HP, Ferguson C, Rae J, Lim YW, Parton RG. Nat Commun. 2020 Jul 24;11(1):3711. doi: 10.1038/s41467-020-17486-w. PubMed 32709891.
Backbone
  Vector backbone: pDEST-actc1b-mKate2-ccdb
  Vector type: Zebrafish plasmids
Growth in bacteria
  Bacterial resistance: Kanamycin, 50 μg/mL
  Growth temperature: 37°C
  Growth strain: DH5alpha
  Copy number: High Copy
Gene/Insert
  Gene/Insert name: CDC42
  Species: D. rerio (zebrafish)
  Entrez Gene: cdc42 (a.k.a. cdc42a, fj62g06, wu:fb07d08, wu:fj62g06, zgc:63918)
  Cloning method: Gateway Cloning
Terms and licenses: Academic/Nonprofit Terms; Industry Terms: Not Available to Industry
How to cite: p3E-CDC42 was a gift from Rob Parton (Addgene plasmid # 109583 ; http://n2t.net/addgene:109583 ; RRID:Addgene_109583)
