[The description below was written by a language model from this plasmid's Addgene catalogue record and pLannotate feature annotations shown in this document.]
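Description:
p3E-CDC42 is a small (about 3.2 kb) 3' entry clone for multisite Gateway assembly, carrying the zebrafish (Danio rerio) cdc42 coding sequence. It is catalogued among zebrafish plasmids. It is maintained in E. coli at high copy from a ColE1/pUC-type origin and selected with kanamycin through an aminoglycoside phosphotransferase (KanR) gene. The catalogue lists the backbone as pDEST-actc1b-mKate2-ccdb, but the annotated sequence shows none of the elements that name implies (no muscle actin promoter, mKate2 or ccdB). Its size and layout instead look like a pDONR-derived entry vector, so the listed backbone may refer to the destination vector it was designed to be combined with, although the record does not clarify this.

The insert is a roughly 570 bp open reading frame, identified by homology to mammalian CDC42, a plasma membrane-associated small GTPase that cycles between GTP- and GDP-bound states and regulates polarity, migration and actin-based protrusions. It is flanked by an attR2 site on one side and, on the other, a site annotated as an attB3 core overlapping an attL fragment, which is consistent with the attR2/attL3 arrangement of a 3' entry element. There is no eukaryotic promoter in the plasmid. The rrnB T1 and T2 terminators upstream insulate the cassette from bacterial read-through, and a T7 promoter plus short lacI and lacZα fragments are backbone remnants. Both sequence records, from the depositor and from repository sequencing, give the same feature set in different rotations.

In an LR reaction with 5' and middle entry clones and a destination vector, this element places CDC42 at the 3' position, so it is fused to the C-terminal end of whatever the middle entry clone encodes, such as a fluorescent protein. This allows expression of tagged CDC42 in zebrafish for in vivo cell biological studies.
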