Features (pLannotate 1.2.2; 11 found; start..end, strand, type, name):
    121..213     +  CDS            lacI (fragment): lac repressor; lacI; The lac repressor binds to the lac operator to inhibit transcription in E. coli. This inhibition can be relieved by adding lactose or isopropyl-β-D-thiogalactopyranoside (IPTG).
    268..295     -  terminator     rrnB T2 terminator: transcription terminator T2 from the E. coli rrnB gene
    427..470     +  terminator     rrnB T1 terminator: Escherichia coli rrnB; transcription terminator T1 from the E. coli rrnB gene
    517..553     -  CDS            lacZα (fragment): LacZα fragment of β-galactosidase; lacZ fragment
    624..747     -  protein_bind   attR2: mutant version of attR; recombination site for the Gateway® LR reaction LR Clonase™
    750..1319    +  CDS            CDC42: CDC42_BOVIN - Experimental evidence at protein level: Swiss-Prot protein existence level 1. Plasma membrane-associated small GTPase which cycles between an active GTP-bound and an inactive GDP-bound state. In active state binds to a variety of effector proteins to regulate cellular responses. Involved in epithelial cell polarization processes. Regulates the bipolar attachment of spindle microtubules to kinetochores before chromosome congression in metaphase. Regulates cell migration. In neurons, plays a role in the extension and maintenance of the formation of filopodia, thin and actin-rich su
   1323..1343    -  protein_bind   attB3: mutant version of attB; core recombination site for the Gateway® BP reaction BP Clonase™
   1334..1419    -  protein_bind   attL1 (fragment): mutant version of attL; recombination site for the Gateway® LR reaction LR Clonase™
   1456..1474    -  promoter       T7 promoter: promoter for bacteriophage T7 RNA polymerase
   1608..2417    +  CDS            KanR: aminoglycoside phosphotransferase; aph(3')-Ia; confers resistance to kanamycin in bacteria or G418 (Geneticin®) in eukaryotes
   2564..3152    +  rep_origin     ori: high-copy-number ColE1/pMB1/pBR322/pUC origin of replication
>Addgene plasmid #109583 | p3E-CDC42 | depositor full sequence | sequence record 206520 | Full Sequence
CTTTCCTGCGTTATCCCCTGATTCTGTGGATAACCGTATTACCGCCTTTGAGTGAGCTGATACCGCTCGC
CGCAGCCGAACGACCGAGCGCAGCGAGTCAGTGAGCGAGGAAGCGGAAGAGCGCCCAATACGCAAACCGC
CTCTCCCCGCGCGTTGGCCGATTCATTAATGCAGCTGGCACGACAGGTTTCCCGACTGGAAAGCGGGCAG
TGAGCGCAACGCAATTAATACGCGTACCGCTAGCCAGGAAGAGTTTGTAGAAACGCAAAAAGGCCATCCG
TCAGGATGGCCTTCTGCTTAGTTTGATGCCTGGCAGTTTATGGCGGGCGTCCTGCCCGCCACCCTCCGGG
CCGTTGCTTCACAACGTTCAAATCCGCTCCCGGCGGATTTGTCCTACTCAGGAGAGCGTTCACCGACAAA
CAACAGATAAAACGAAAGGCCCAGTCTTCCGACTGAGCCTTTCGTTTTATTTGATGCCTGGCAGTTCCCT
ACTCTCGCGTTAACGCTAGCATGGATGTTTTCCCAGTCACGACGTTGTAAAACGACGGCCAGTCTTAAGC
TCGGGCCCTGCAGCTCTAGAGCTCGAATTCTACAGGTCACTAATACCATCTAAGTAGTTGGTTCATAGTG
ACTGCATATGTTGTGTTTTACAGTATTATGTAGTCTGTTTTTTATGCAAAATCTAATTTAATATATTGAT
ATTTATATCATTTTACGTTTCTCGTTCAACTTTCTTGTACAAAGTGGCTCAGACGATCAAGTGCGTCGTT
GTTGGTGATGGTGCAGTGGGTAAAACCTGTCTATTAATCTCCTATACAACTAATAAATTCCCCTCCGAAT
ATGTACCAACGGTCTTTGATAACTATGCAGTTACGGTTATGATTGGTGGTGAGCCGTACACCCTGGGGCT
GTTTGATACTGCAGGTCAGGAAGATTACGATAGATTACGACCCCTGAGTTACCCTCAGACAGATGTCTTC
TTAGTCTGTTTCTCAGTTGTTTCGCCTTCTTCATTTGAAAACGTCAAAGAAAAGTGGGTACCCGAGATCA
CCCACCACTGTCCAAAGACCCCTTTCCTGCTGGTGGGGACGCAGATTGATCTGAGAGATGATCCTTCTAC
TATCGAAAAGCTTGCCAAGAACAAACAGAAACCCATCACTCCAGAGACGGCAGAGAAGCTGGCCCGCGAT
CTGAAGGCTGTCAAATACGTGGAATGCTCCGTTCTGACGCAGAAAGGCCTAAAGAACGTATTTGATGAGG
CGATTTTGGCAGCCCTGGAGCCCCCAGAGCCCAAGAAGAAGCGTAAATGTGTGCTGCTATGACAACTTTA
TTATACAAAGTTGGCATTATAAAAAAGCATTGCTTATCAATTTGTTGCAACGAACAGGTCACTATCAGTC
AAAATAAAATCATTATTTGGAGCTCCATGGTAGCGTTAACGCGGCCGCGATATCCCCTATAGTGAGTCGT
ATTACATGGTCATAGCTGTTTCCTGGCAGCTCTGGCCCGTGTCTCAAAATCTCTGATGTTACATTGCACA
AGATAAAAATATATCATCATGAACAATAAAACTGTCTGCTTACATAAACAGTAATACAAGGGGTGTTATG
AGCCATATTCAACGGGAAACGTCGAGGCCGCGATTAAATTCCAACATGGATGCTGATTTATATGGGTATA
AATGGGCTCGCGATAATGTCGGGCAATCAGGTGCGACAATCTATCGCTTGTATGGGAAGCCCGATGCGCC
AGAGTTGTTTCTGAAACATGGCAAAGGTAGCGTTGCCAATGATGTTACAGATGAGATGGTCAGACTAAAC
TGGCTGACGGAATTTATGCCTCTTCCGACCATCAAGCATTTTATCCGTACTCCTGATGATGCATGGTTAC
TCACCACTGCGATCCCCGGAAAAACAGCATTCCAGGTATTAGAAGAATATCCTGATTCAGGTGAAAATAT
TGTTGATGCGCTGGCAGTGTTCCTGCGCCGGTTGCATTCGATTCCTGTTTGTAATTGTCCTTTTAACAGC
GATCGCGTATTTCGTCTCGCTCAGGCGCAATCACGAATGAATAACGGTTTGGTTGATGCGAGTGATTTTG
ATGACGAGCGTAATGGCTGGCCTGTTGAACAAGTCTGGAAAGAAATGCATAAACTTTTGCCATTCTCACC
GGATTCAGTCGTCACTCATGGTGATTTCTCACTTGATAACCTTATTTTTGACGAGGGGAAATTAATAGGT
TGTATTGATGTTGGACGAGTCGGAATCGCAGACCGATACCAGGATCTTGCCATCCTATGGAACTGCCTCG
GTGAGTTTTCTCCTTCATTACAGAAACGGCTTTTTCAAAAATATGGTATTGATAATCCTGATATGAATAA
ATTGCAGTTTCATTTGATGCTCGATGAGTTTTTCTAATCAGAATTGGTTAATTGGTTGTAACACTGGCAG
AGCATTACGCTGACTTGACGGGACGGCGCAAGCTCATGACCAAAATCCCTTAACGTGAGTTACGCGTCGT
TCCACTGAGCGTCAGACCCCGTAGAAAAGATCAAAGGATCTTCTTGAGATCCTTTTTTTCTGCGCGTAAT
CTGCTGCTTGCAAACAAAAAAACCACCGCTACCAGCGGTGGTTTGTTTGCCGGATCAAGAGCTACCAACT
CTTTTTCCGAAGGTAACTGGCTTCAGCAGAGCGCAGATACCAAATACTGTCCTTCTAGTGTAGCCGTAGT
TAGGCCACCACTTCAAGAACTCTGTAGCACCGCCTACATACCTCGCTCTGCTAATCCTGTTACCAGTGGC
TGCTGCCAGTGGCGATAAGTCGTGTCTTACCGGGTTGGACTCAAGACGATAGTTACCGGATAAGGCGCAG
CGGTCGGGCTGAACGGGGGGTTCGTGCACACAGCCCAGCTTGGAGCGAACGACCTACACCGAACTGAGAT
ACCTACAGCGTGAGCATTGAGAAAGCGCCACGCTTCCCGAAGGGAGAAAGGCGGACAGGTATCCGGTAAG
CGGCAGGGTCGGAACAGGAGAGCGCACGAGGGAGCTTCCAGGGGGAAACGCCTGGTATCTTTATAGTCCT
GTCGGGTTTCGCCACCTCTGACTTGAGCGTCGATTTTTGTGATGCTCGTCAGGGGGGCGGAGCCTATGGA
AAAACGCCAGCAACGCGGCCTTTTTACGGTTCCTGGCCTTTTGCTGGCCTTTTGCTCACATGTT
