Features (pLannotate 1.2.2; 11 found; start..end, strand, type, name):
     27..596     +  CDS            CDC42: CDC42_BOVIN - Experimental evidence at protein level: Swiss-Prot protein existence level 1. Plasma membrane-associated small GTPase which cycles between an active GTP-bound and an inactive GDP-bound state. In active state binds to a variety of effector proteins to regulate cellular responses. Involved in epithelial cell polarization processes. Regulates the bipolar attachment of spindle microtubules to kinetochores before chromosome congression in metaphase. Regulates cell migration. In neurons, plays a role in the extension and maintenance of the formation of filopodia, thin and actin-rich su
    600..620     -  protein_bind   attB3: mutant version of attB; core recombination site for the Gateway® BP reaction BP Clonase™
    611..696     -  protein_bind   attL1 (fragment): mutant version of attL; recombination site for the Gateway® LR reaction LR Clonase™
    733..751     -  promoter       T7 promoter: promoter for bacteriophage T7 RNA polymerase
    885..1694    +  CDS            KanR: aminoglycoside phosphotransferase; aph(3')-Ia; confers resistance to kanamycin in bacteria or G418 (Geneticin®) in eukaryotes
   1841..2429    +  rep_origin     ori: high-copy-number ColE1/pMB1/pBR322/pUC origin of replication
   2612..2704    +  CDS            lacI (fragment): lac repressor; lacI; The lac repressor binds to the lac operator to inhibit transcription in E. coli. This inhibition can be relieved by adding lactose or isopropyl-β-D-thiogalactopyranoside (IPTG).
   2759..2786    -  terminator     rrnB T2 terminator: transcription terminator T2 from the E. coli rrnB gene
   2918..2961    +  terminator     rrnB T1 terminator: Escherichia coli rrnB; transcription terminator T1 from the E. coli rrnB gene
   3008..3044    -  CDS            lacZα (fragment): LacZα fragment of β-galactosidase; lacZ fragment
   3115..24      -  protein_bind   attR2 (across the origin): mutant version of attR; recombination site for the Gateway® LR reaction LR Clonase™
>Addgene plasmid #109583 | p3E-CDC42 | addgene full sequence | sequence record 222114 | Addgene NGS Result
GTTCAACTTTCTTGTACAAAGTGGCTCAGACGATCAAGTGCGTCGTTGTTGGTGATGGTGCAGTGGGTAA
AACCTGTCTATTAATCTCCTATACAACTAATAAATTCCCCTCCGAATATGTACCAACGGTCTTTGATAAC
TATGCAGTTACGGTTATGATTGGTGGTGAGCCGTACACCCTGGGGCTGTTTGATACTGCAGGTCAGGAAG
ATTACGATAGATTACGACCCCTGAGTTACCCTCAGACAGATGTCTTCTTAGTCTGTTTCTCAGTTGTTTC
GCCTTCTTCATTTGAAAACGTCAAAGAAAAGTGGGTACCCGAGATCACCCACCACTGTCCAAAGACCCCT
TTCCTGCTGGTGGGGACGCAGATTGATCTGAGAGATGATCCTTCTACTATCGAAAAGCTTGCCAAGAACA
AACAGAAACCCATCACTCCAGAGACGGCAGAGAAGCTGGCCCGCGATCTGAAGGCTGTCAAATACGTGGA
ATGCTCCGTTCTGACGCAGAAAGGCCTAAAGAACGTATTTGATGAGGCGATTTTGGCAGCCCTGGAGCCC
CCAGAGCCCAAGAAGAAGCGTAAATGTGTGCTGCTATGACAACTTTATTATACAAAGTTGGCATTATAAA
AAAGCATTGCTTATCAATTTGTTGCAACGAACAGGTCACTATCAGTCAAAATAAAATCATTATTTGGAGC
TCCATGGTAGCGTTAACGCGGCCGCGATATCCCCTATAGTGAGTCGTATTACATGGTCATAGCTGTTTCC
TGGCAGCTCTGGCCCGTGTCTCAAAATCTCTGATGTTACATTGCACAAGATAAAAATATATCATCATGAA
CAATAAAACTGTCTGCTTACATAAACAGTAATACAAGGGGTGTTATGAGCCATATTCAACGGGAAACGTC
GAGGCCGCGATTAAATTCCAACATGGATGCTGATTTATATGGGTATAAATGGGCTCGCGATAATGTCGGG
CAATCAGGTGCGACAATCTATCGCTTGTATGGGAAGCCCGATGCGCCAGAGTTGTTTCTGAAACATGGCA
AAGGTAGCGTTGCCAATGATGTTACAGATGAGATGGTCAGACTAAACTGGCTGACGGAATTTATGCCTCT
TCCGACCATCAAGCATTTTATCCGTACTCCTGATGATGCATGGTTACTCACCACTGCGATCCCCGGAAAA
ACAGCATTCCAGGTATTAGAAGAATATCCTGATTCAGGTGAAAATATTGTTGATGCGCTGGCAGTGTTCC
TGCGCCGGTTGCATTCGATTCCTGTTTGTAATTGTCCTTTTAACAGCGATCGCGTATTTCGTCTCGCTCA
GGCGCAATCACGAATGAATAACGGTTTGGTTGATGCGAGTGATTTTGATGACGAGCGTAATGGCTGGCCT
GTTGAACAAGTCTGGAAAGAAATGCATAAACTTTTGCCATTCTCACCGGATTCAGTCGTCACTCATGGTG
ATTTCTCACTTGATAACCTTATTTTTGACGAGGGGAAATTAATAGGTTGTATTGATGTTGGACGAGTCGG
AATCGCAGACCGATACCAGGATCTTGCCATCCTATGGAACTGCCTCGGTGAGTTTTCTCCTTCATTACAG
AAACGGCTTTTTCAAAAATATGGTATTGATAATCCTGATATGAATAAATTGCAGTTTCATTTGATGCTCG
ATGAGTTTTTCTAATCAGAATTGGTTAATTGGTTGTAACACTGGCAGAGCATTACGCTGACTTGACGGGA
CGGCGCAAGCTCATGACCAAAATCCCTTAACGTGAGTTACGCGTCGTTCCACTGAGCGTCAGACCCCGTA
GAAAAGATCAAAGGATCTTCTTGAGATCCTTTTTTTCTGCGCGTAATCTGCTGCTTGCAAACAAAAAAAC
CACCGCTACCAGCGGTGGTTTGTTTGCCGGATCAAGAGCTACCAACTCTTTTTCCGAAGGTAACTGGCTT
CAGCAGAGCGCAGATACCAAATACTGTTCTTCTAGTGTAGCCGTAGTTAGGCCACCACTTCAAGAACTCT
GTAGCACCGCCTACATACCTCGCTCTGCTAATCCTGTTACCAGTGGCTGCTGCCAGTGGCGATAAGTCGT
GTCTTACCGGGTTGGACTCAAGACGATAGTTACCGGATAAGGCGCAGCGGTCGGGCTGAACGGGGGGTTC
GTGCACACAGCCCAGCTTGGAGCGAACGACCTACACCGAACTGAGATACCTACAGCGTGAGCTATGAGAA
AGCGCCACGCTTCCCGAAGGGAGAAAGGCGGACAGGTATCCGGTAAGCGGCAGGGTCGGAACAGGAGAGC
GCACGAGGGAGCTTCCAGGGGGAAACGCCTGGTATCTTTATAGTCCTGTCGGGTTTCGCCACCTCTGACT
TGAGCGTCGATTTTTGTGATGCTCGTCAGGGGGGCGGAGCCTATGGAAAAACGCCAGCAACGCGGCCTTT
TTACGGTTCCTGGCCTTTTGCTGGCCTTTTGCTCACATGTTCTTTCCTGCGTTATCCCCTGATTCTGTGG
ATAACCGTATTACCGCCTTTGAGTGAGCTGATACCGCTCGCCGCAGCCGAACGACCGAGCGCAGCGAGTC
AGTGAGCGAGGAAGCGGAAGAGCGCCCAATACGCAAACCGCCTCTCCCCGCGCGTTGGCCGATTCATTAA
TGCAGCTGGCACGACAGGTTTCCCGACTGGAAAGCGGGCAGTGAGCGCAACGCAATTAATACGCGTACCG
CTAGCCAGGAAGAGTTTGTAGAAACGCAAAAAGGCCATCCGTCAGGATGGCCTTCTGCTTAGTTTGATGC
CTGGCAGTTTATGGCGGGCGTCCTGCCCGCCACCCTCCGGGCCGTTGCTTCACAACGTTCAAATCCGCTC
CCGGCGGATTTGTCCTACTCAGGAGAGCGTTCACCGACAAACAACAGATAAAACGAAAGGCCCAGTCTTC
CGACTGAGCCTTTCGTTTTATTTGATGCCTGGCAGTTCCCTACTCTCGCGTTAACGCTAGCATGGATGTT
TTCCCAGTCACGACGTTGTAAAACGACGGCCAGTCTTAAGCTCGGGCCCTGCAGCTCTAGAGCTCGAATT
CTACAGGTCACTAATACCATCTAAGTAGTTGGTTCATAGTGACTGCATATGTTGTGTTTTACAGTATTAT
GTAGTCTGTTTTTTATGCAAAATCTAATTTAATATATTGATATTTATATCATTTTACGTTTCTC
